>Addgene plasmid #62850 | pRS-mTagRFP-TUBA1B | depositor full sequence | sequence record 108813 | From Depositor
TCGCGCGTTTCGGTGATGACGGTGAAAACCTCTGACACATGCAGCTCCCGGAGACGGTCACAGCTTGTCT
GTAAGCGGATGCCGGGAGCAGACAAGCCCGTCAGGGCGCGTCAGCGGGTGTTGGCGGGTGTCGGGGCTGG
CTTAACTATGCGGCATCAGAGCAGATTGTACTGAGAGTGCACCATAAACGACATTACTATATATATAATA
TAGGAAGCATTTAATAGACAGCATCGTAATATATGTGTACTTTGCAGTTATGACGCCAGATGGCAGTAGT
GGAAGATATTCTTTATTGAAAAATAGCTTGTCACCTTACGTACAATCTTGATCCGGAGCTTTTCTTTTTT
TGCCGATTAAGAATTAATTCGGTCGAAAAAAGAAAAGGAGAGGGCCAAGAGGGAGGGCATTGGTGACTAT
TGAGCACGTGAGTATACGTGATTAAGCACACAAAGGCAGCTTGGAGTATGTCTGTTATTAATTTCACAGG
TAGTTCTGGTCCATTGGTGAAAGTTTGCGGCTTGCAGAGCACAGAGGCCGCAGAATGTGCTCTAGATTCC
GATGCTGACTTGCTGGGTATTATATGTGTGCCCAATAGAAAGAGAACAATTGACCCGGTTATTGCAAGGA
AAATTTCAAGTCTTGTAAAAGCATATAAAAATAGTTCAGGCACTCCGAAATACTTGGTTGGCGTGTTTCG
TAATCAACCTAAGGAGGATGTTTTGGCTCTGGTCAATGATTACGGCATTGATATCGTCCAACTGCATGGA
GATGAGTCGTGGCAAGAATACCAAGAGTTCCTCGGTTTGCCAGTTATTAAAAGACTCGTATTTCCAAAAG
ACTGCAACATACTACTCAGTGCAGCTTCACAGAAACCTCATTCGTTTATTCCCTTGTTTGATTCAGAAGC
AGGTGGGACAGGTGAACTTTTGGATTGGAACTCGATTTCTGACTGGGTTGGAAGGCAAGAGAGCCCCGAA
AGCTTACATTTTATGTTAGCTGGTGGACTGACGCCAGAAAATGTTGGTGATGCGCTTAGATTAAATGGCG
TTATTGGTGTTGATGTAAGCGGAGGTGTGGAGACAAATGGTGTAAAAGACTCTAACAAAATAGCAAATTT
CGTCAAAAATGCTAAGAAATAGGTTATTACTGAGTAGTATTTATTTAAGTATTGTTTGTGCACTTGCCTA
TGCGGTGTGAAATACCGCACAGATGCGTAAGGAGAAAATACCGCATCAGGAAATTGTAAACGTTAATATT
TTGTTAAAATTCGCGTTAAATTTTTGTTAAATCAGCTCATTTTTTAACCAATAGGCCGAAATCGGCAAAA
TCCCTTATAAATCAAAAGAATAGACCGAGATAGGGT
[37 nt withheld, positions 1367-1403]
AAAGAACGTGGACTCCAACGTCAAAGG
[49 nt withheld, positions 1431-1479]
T
[91 nt withheld, positions 1481-1571]
G
[124 nt withheld, positions 1573-1696]
CGCGCCATTCGCCATTCAGGCTGCGCAACTGTTGGGAAGGGCGATCGGTGCGGGCCTCTTCGCTATTACG
CCAGCTGGCGAAAGGGGGATGTGCTGCAAGGCGATTAAGTTGGGTAACGCCAGGGTTTTCCCAGTCACGA
CGTTGTAAAACGACGGCCAGTGAGCGCGCGTAATACGACTCACTATAGGGCGAATTGGGTACCGCGGCTT
GGGCAGCGCCTTTGCAGACGTGGCCATTTCGTGCCTCTGCAGCACCGCCGGGGGGCGCAAGAGCGCGCGC
CCGGAATTGCTCATTCATCCTGTGCCGCAGAGCCCCGCCCCTTGTCCCTGCGGACAGACATTTCTTCTGC
GCTGGTCTGGCCACGTGCTTCCTGTGCTAGGAGCTGCCCGGAAATGTGACCACCTAGTCTAAAGTGGGCT
TCTGGGGCCTGAGCGCTGGATGGATGCCCACCTTCCTGTCTTGGTCCTCCAAAGGAGGAAGCTGTGACTG
AGCTGTCTTGGTCTGGAAGGAGGCCTTCCCGGTTTAGGATGGGAAGGTAACATTCATTAAAAGCAACGTA
GACTATAGTGTAGCTGTTCTCAAAAGTAGTACATCTTAGAAAAGGATCTTTAGAAAAGATCGCTTTAGAA
AAGGAAATTCGTTTTCAGATTACGTGAGTAGCCTAGGTAACACAGCCAGACCTCATCTCCACAAAAAAAA
TGAAAAAATTAGCCAGCTTGGTGGTCTGTGCCTGTGGTCCCAGCTGCTCCAGAGGCTGAGGTGGGGGGAT
GACTGGAGCCTAGGCTGCAGTGAGCCTAGATGGCATCACTGCACTCAAGCCTGGGCGACAGACCTTATCT
CTAAAAAAATAAAGATTGCATGAGTATTTTGTTCCACTTGACAGTCATCAATAGATTGGTTTAAATTGTG
ATATCTTTTTTCCTTCCCGCAGCGTGTGTCTAAGGGCGAAGAGCTGATTAAGGAGAACATGCACATGAAG
CTGTACATGGAGGGCACCGTGAACAACCACCACTTCAAGTGCACATCCGAGGGCGAAGGCAAGCCCTACG
AGGGCACCCAGACCATGAGAATCAAGGTGGTCGAGGGCGGCCCTCTCCCCTTCGCCTTCGACATCCTGGC
TACCAGCTTCATGTACGGCAGCAGAACCTTCATCAACCACACCCAGGGCATCCCCGATTTCTTTAAGCAG
TCCTTCCCTGAGGGCTTCACATGGGAGAGAGTCACCACATACGAAGACGGGGGCGTGCTGACCGCTACCC
AGGACACCAGCCTCCAGGACGGCTGCCTCATCTACAACGTCAAGATCAGAGGGGTGAACTTCCCATCCAA
CGGCCCTGTGATGCAGAAGAAAACACTCGGCTGGGAGGCCAACACCGAGATGCTGTACCCCGCTGACGGC
GGCCTGGAAGGCAGAACCGACATGGCCCTGAAGCTCGTGGGCGGGGGCCACCTGATCTGCAACTTCAAGA
CCACATACAGATCCAAGAAACCCGCTAAGAACCTCAAGATGCCCGGCGTCTACTATGTGGACCACAGACT
GGAAAGAATCAAGGAGGCCGACAAAGAGACCTACGTCGAGCAGCACGAGGTGGCTGTGGCCAGATACTGC
GACCTCCCTAGCAAACTGGGGCACAAACTTAATGGCATGGACGAGCTGTACAAGGGAGGTTCAGGAGGCA
GCCGTGAGTGCATCTCCATCCACGTTGGCCAGGCTGGTGTCCAGATTGGCAATGCCTGCTGGGAGCTCTA
CTGCCTGGAACACGGCATCCAGCCCGATGGCCAGATGCCAAGTGACAAGACCATTGGGGGAGGAGATGAC
TCCTTCAACACCTTCTTCAGTGAGACGGGCGCTGGCAAGCACGTGCCCCGGGCTGTGTTTGTAGACTTGG
AACCCACAGTCATTGGTGAGTTGACCTCAGTAACCTGAGATCCCAGGATGCTGGGACAGGAGGTCTGTCC
AGGGGCTTCTCTTGTCACTCACTCACTCCCTCCGTCCTTCTCTCCCTCCTCCAGATGAAGTTCGCACTGG
CACCTACCGCCAGCTCTTCCACCCTGAGCAGCTCATCACAGGCAAGGAAGATGCTGCCAATAACTATGCC
CGAGGGCACTACACCATTGGCAAGGAGATCATTGACCTTGTGTTGGACCGAATTCGCAAGCTGGTAAGCA
CCACATATAAATATGCATTTAATGTGGTGTGATAGTTCCAGTGCAAGTTGGGTGGAGTGACTGACATCAT
TCATTCTTTGGCACCTACCAAAATGTGGAATAGGCTGCTTGCTATATTAATTGGACTTCTAAATCAGATA
GTCCCTAGGTTATGGACAGTTTGTGGATATGTCTGTTTTGCCAATTCCTTGTGCTTACATCAGTGAGATA
TGGGCGGCCGCCACCGCGGTGGAGCTCCAGCTTTTGTTCCCTTTAGTGAGGGTTAATTGCGCGCTTGGCG
TAATCATGGTCATAGCTGTTTCCTGTGTGAAATTGTTATCCGCTCACAATTCCACACAACATAGGAGCCG
GAAGCATAAAGTGTAAAGCCTGGGGTGCCTAATGAGTGAGGTAACTCACATTAATTGCGTTGCGCTCACT
GCCCGCTTTCCAGTCGGGAAACCTGTCGTGCCAGCTGCATTAATGAATCGGCCAACGCGCGGGGAGAGGC
GGTTTGCGTATTGGGCGCTCTTCCGCTTCCTCGCTCACTGACTCGCTGCGCTCGGTCGTTCGGCTGCGGC
GAGCGGTATCAGCTCACTCAAAGGCGGTAATACGGTTATCCACAGAATCAGGGGATAACGCAGGAAAGAA
CATGTGAGCAAAAGGCCAGCAAAAGGCCAGGAACCGTAAAAAGGCCGCGTTGCTGGCGTTTTTCCATAGG
CTCCGCCCCCCTGACGAGCATCACAAAAATCGACGCTCAAGTCAGAGGTGGCGAAACCCGACAGGACTAT
AAAGATACCAGGCGTTTCCCCCTGGAAGCTCCCTCGTGCGCTCTCCTGTTCCGACCCTGCCGCTTACCGG
ATACCTGTCCGCCTTTCTCCCTTCGGGAAGCGTGGCGCTTTCTCATAGCTCACGCTGTAGGTATCTCAGT
TCGGTGTAGGTCGTTCGCTCCAAGCTGGGCTGTGTGCACGAACCCCCCGTTCAGCCCGACCGCTGCGCCT
TATCCGGTAACTATCGTCTTGAGTCCAACCCGGTAAGACACGACTTATCGCCACTGGCAGCAGCCACTGG
TAACAGGATTAGCAGAGCGAGGTATGTAGGCGGTGCTACAGAGTTCTTGAAGTGGTGGCCTAACTACGGC
TACACTAGAAGGACAGTATTTGGTATCTGCGCTCTGCTGAAGCCAGTTACCTTCGGAAAAAGAGTTGGTA
GCTCTTGATCCGGCAAACAAACCACCGCTGGTAGCGGTGGTTTTTTTGTTTGCAAGCAGCAGATTACGCG
CAGAAAAAAAGGATCTCAAGAAGATCCTTTGATCTTTTCTACGGGGTCTGACGCTCAGTGGAACGAAAAC
TCACGTTAAGGGATTTTGGTCATGAGATTATCAAAAAGGATCTTCACCTAGATCCTTTTAAATTAAAAAT
GAAGTTTTAAATCAATCTAAAGTATATATGAGTAAACTTGGTCTGACAGTTACCAATGCTTAATCAGTGA
GGCACCTATCTCAGCGATCTGTCTATTTCGTTCATCCATAGTTGCCTGACTCCCCGTCGTGTAGATAACT
ACGATACGGGAGGGCTTACCATCTGGCCCCAGTGCTGCAATGATACCGCGAGACCCACGCTCACCGGCTC
CAGATTTATCAGCAATAAACCAGCCAGCCGGAAGGGCCGAGCGCAGAAGTGGTCCTGCAACTTTATCCGC
CTCCATCCAGTCTATTAATTGTTGCCGGGAAGCTAGAGTAAGTAGTTCGCCAGTTAATAGTTTGCGCAAC
GTTGTTGCCATTGCTACAGGCATCGTGGTGTCACGCTCGTCGTTTGGTATGGCTTCATTCAGCTCCGGTT
CCCAACGATCAAGGCGAGTTACATGATCCCCCATGTTGTGCAAAAAAGCGGTTAGCTCCTTCGGTCCTCC
GATCGTTGTCAGAAGTAAGTTGGCCGCAGTGTTATCACTCATGGTTATGGCAGCACTGCATAATTCTCTT
ACTGTCATGCCATCCGTAAGATGCTTTTCTGTGACTGGTGAGTACTCAACCAAGTCATTCTGAGAATAGT
GTATGCGGCGACCGAGTTGCTCTTGCCCGGCGTCAATACGGGATAATACCGCGCCACATAGCAGAACTTT
AAAAGTGCTCATCATTGGAAAACGTTCTTCGGGGCGAAAACTCTCAAGGATCTTACCGCTGTTGAGATCC
AGTTCGATGTAACCCACTCGTGCACCCAACTGATCTTCAGCATCTTTTACTTTCACCAGCGTTTCTGGGT
GAGCAAAAACAGGAAGGCAAAATGCCGCAAAAAAGGGAATAAGGGCGACACGGAAATGTTGAATACTCAT
ACTCTTCCTTTTTCAATATTATTGAAGCATTTATCAGGGTTATTGTCTCATGAGCGGATACATATTTGAA
TGTATTTAGAAAAATAAACAAATAGGGGTTCCGCGCACATTTCCCCGAAAAGTGCCACCTGAACGAAGCA
TCTGTGCTTCATTTTGTAGAACAAAAATGCAACGCGAGAGCGCTAATTTTTCAAACAAAGAATCTGAGCT
GCATTTTTACAGAACAGAAATGCAACGCGAAAGCGCTATTTTACCAACGAAGAATCTGTGCTTCATTTTT
GTAAAACAAAAATGCAACGCGAGAGCGCTAATTTTTCAAACAAAGAATCTGAGCTGCATTTTTACAGAAC
AGAAATGCAACGCGAGAGCGCTATTTTACCAACAAAGAATCTATACTTCTTTTTTGTTCTACAAAAATGC
ATCCCGAGAGCGCTATTTTTCTAACAAAGCATCTTAGATTACTTTTTTTCTCCTTTGTGCGCTCTATAAT
GCAGTCTCTTGATAACTTTTTGCACTGTAGGTCCGTTAAGGTTAGAAGAAGGCTACTTTGGTGTCTATTT
TCTCTTCCATAAAAAAAGCCTGACTCCACTTCCCGCGTTTACTGATTACTAGCGAAGCTGCGGGTGCATT
TTTTCAAGATAAAGGCATCCCCGATTATATTCTATACCGATGTGGATTGCGCATACTTTGTGAACAGAAA
GTGATAGCGTTGATGATTCTTCATTGGTCAGAAAATTATGAACGGTTTCTTCTATTTTGTCTCTATATAC
TACGTATAGGAAATGTTTACATTTTCGTATTGTTTTCGATTCACTCTATGAATAGTTCTTACTACAATTT
TTTTGTCTAAAGAGTAATACTAGAGATAAACATAAAAAATGTAGAGGTCGAGTTTAGATGCAAGTTCAAG
GAGCGAAAGGTGGATGGGTAGGTTATATAGGGATATAGCACAGAGATATATAGCAAAGAGATACTTTTGA
GCAATGTTTGTGGAAGCGGTATTCGCAATATTTTAGTAGCTCGTTACAGTCCGGTGCGTTTTTGGTTTTT
TGAAAGTGCGTCTTCAGAGCGCTTTTGGTTTTCAAAAGCGCTCTGAAGTTCCTATACTTTCTAGAGAATA
GGAACTTCGGAATAGGAACTTCAAAGCGTTTCCGAAAACGAGCGCTTCCGAAAATGCAACGCGAGCTGCG
CACATACAGCTCACTGTTCACGTCGCACCTATATCTGCGTGTTGCCTGTATATATATATACATGAGAAGA
ACGGCATAGTGCGTGTTTATGCTTAAATGCGTACTTATATGCGTCTATTTATGTAGGATGAAAGGTAGTC
TAGTACCTCCTGTGATATTATCCCATTCCATGCGGGGTATCGTATGCTTCCTTCAGCACTACCCTTTAGC
TGTTCTATATGCTGCCACTCCTCAATTGGATTAGTCTCATCCTTCAATGCTATCATTTCCTTTGATATTG
GATCATATTAAGAAACCATTATTATCATGACATTAACCTATAAAAATAGGCGTATCACGAGGCCCTTTCG
TC
Features (pLannotate 1.2.2; 22 found; start..end, strand, type, name):
    137..186     +  misc_feature   bom (fragment): basis of mobility region from pBR322
    187..467     +  promoter       TRP1 promoter: S. cerevisiae TRP1
    468..1142    +  CDS            TRP1: phosphoribosylanthranilate isomerase, required for tryptophan biosynthesis; S. cerevisiae TRP1; yeast auxotrophic marker
   1189..1240    +  misc_feature   bom (fragment): basis of mobility region from pBR322
   1241..1696    -  rep_origin     f1 ori (sequence partly withheld): f1 bacteriophage origin of replication; arrow indicates direction of (+) strand synthesis
   1704..1859    -  CDS            lacZα (fragment): LacZα fragment of β-galactosidase; lacZ fragment
   1867..1885    +  promoter       T7 promoter: promoter for bacteriophage T7 RNA polymerase
   2447..2527    -  CDS            TMEM78 (fragment): TMM78_HUMAN - Experimental evidence at transcript level: Swiss-Prot protein existence level 2. From Homo sapiens (Human).
   2632..3360    +  CDS            TagRFP-T: TagRFP-T is a basic (constitutively fluorescent) red fluorescent protein published in 2008, derived from Entacmaea quadricolor. It has low acid sensitivity.
   3433..3606    +  CDS            TUBA (fragment): TBA_PICAB - Experimental evidence at transcript level: Swiss-Prot protein existence level 2. Tubulin is the major constituent of microtubules. It binds two moles of GTP, one at an exchangeable site on the beta chain and one at a non-exchangeable site on the alpha chain. From Picea abies (Norway spruce) (Picea excelsa).
   3710..3850    +  CDS            TBA3_MESAU (fragment): Experimental evidence at protein level: Swiss-Prot protein existence level 1. Tubulin is the major constituent of microtubules. It binds two moles of GTP, one at an exchangeable site on the beta chain and one at a non-exchangeable site on the alpha chain (By similarity). From Mesocricetus auratus (Golden hamster).
   4080..4103    -  misc_feature   MCS (fragment): pBluescript multiple cloning site
   4116..4134    -  promoter       T3 promoter: promoter for bacteriophage T3 RNA polymerase
   4179..4195    -  protein_bind   lac operator: The lac repressor binds to the lac operator to inhibit transcription in E. coli. This inhibition can be relieved by adding lactose or isopropyl-β-D-thiogalactopyranoside (IPTG). lac repressor encoded by lacI
   4203..4233    -  promoter       lac promoter: promoter for the E. coli lac operon
   4248..4269    -  protein_bind   CAP binding site: CAP binding activates transcription in the presence of cAMP. E. coli catabolite activator protein
   4282..4374    -  CDS            lacI (fragment): lac repressor; lacI; The lac repressor binds to the lac operator to inhibit transcription in E. coli. This inhibition can be relieved by adding lactose or isopropyl-β-D-thiogalactopyranoside (IPTG).
   4557..5145    -  rep_origin     ori: high-copy-number ColE1/pMB1/pBR322/pUC origin of replication
   5316..6176    -  CDS            AmpR: β-lactamase; bla; confers resistance to ampicillin, carbenicillin, and related antibiotics
   6177..6281    -  promoter       AmpR promoter: bla
   6308..7650    -  rep_origin     2μ ori: yeast 2μ plasmid origin of replication
   7718..35      +  CDS            rop (fragment) (across the origin): Rop protein, which maintains plasmids at low copy number; rop
