[The description below was written by a language model from this plasmid's Addgene catalogue record and pLannotate feature annotations shown in this document.]
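Description:
pRS-mTagRFP-TUBA1B is a homology-directed repair donor for gene editing at the human TUBA1B (alpha-tubulin 1B) locus, built in the pRS424 yeast–E. coli shuttle backbone. In E. coli it replicates from a high-copy ColE1/pUC-type origin under ampicillin selection (AmpR). In Saccharomyces cerevisiae it is maintained by the 2μ origin and selected through the TRP1 auxotrophic marker with its native promoter. The yeast elements are there because of how the plasmid was made: the depositor notes that the insert was assembled by transformation in yeast, that is, by in vivo recombination. They play no part in the plasmid's use in human cells. An f1 origin and the pBluescript-derived polylinker region, with lacZα remnants, the lac promoter/operator and flanking T7 and T3 promoters, are carried over from the backbone.

The insert of roughly 2.2 kb sits between the T7 and T3 promoters. It consists of a red fluorescent protein coding sequence, annotated as TagRFP-T, flanked by human genomic sequence. Downstream of the fluorescent protein, the annotation tool detected two separated alpha-tubulin coding fragments. It matched them to tubulin homologues from other species, but they presumably represent TUBA1B exons interrupted by an intron. The upstream flank carries only a short, probably incidental match to an unrelated human protein. No mammalian promoter, polyadenylation signal or mammalian selection cassette is annotated. This fits a design in which the flanks act as homology arms, so that the tag is inserted in frame at the N-terminal end of endogenous TUBA1B and expressed from the native promoter. The record does not state which nuclease is paired with the donor or the exact arm boundaries. The associated study concerns vimentin and microtubule networks in cell polarity and directed migration, which suggests use in live imaging of microtubules labelled at endogenous expression levels.
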