Addgene plasmid #62850: pRS-mTagRFP-TUBA1B
Purpose: Donor vector for gene editing at human TUBA1B locus
Depositing lab: Gaudenz Danuser. Depositing organization: Harvard Medical School. Publication: Vimentin Intermediate Filaments Template Microtubule Networks to Enhance Persistence in Cell Polarity and Directed Migration. Gan Z, Ding L, Burckhardt CJ, Lowery J, Zaritsky A, Sitterley K, Mota A, Costigliola N, Starker CG, Voytas DF, Tytell J, Goldman RD, Danuser G. Cell Syst. 2016 Sep 21. pii: S2405-4712(16)30262-9. doi: 10.1016/j.cels.2016.08.007. PubMed 27667364.
Backbone
  Vector backbone: pRS424
  Backbone manufacturer: ATCC
  Backbone size w/o insert (bp): 5616
  Vector type: yeast-E.coli shuttle vector
  Selectable markers: TRP1
Growth in bacteria
  Bacterial resistance: Ampicillin, 100 μg/mL
  Growth temperature: 37°C
  Growth strain: DH5alpha
  Copy number: High Copy
Gene/Insert
  Gene/Insert name: mTagRFP-TUBA1B
  Species: H. sapiens (human), Synthetic
  Insert size (bp): 2180
  Entrez Gene: TUBA1B (a.k.a. K-ALPHA-1)
  Cloning method: Unknown
  Sequencing primers: 5′ M13-F20; 3′ M13R
Terms and licenses: Academic/Nonprofit Terms; Industry Terms: Not Available to Industry
Depositor comments: Cloning method: DNA assembly by transformation in yeast.
How to cite: pRS-mTagRFP-TUBA1B was a gift from Gaudenz Danuser (Addgene plasmid # 62850 ; http://n2t.net/addgene:62850 ; RRID:Addgene_62850)
