>Addgene plasmid #62850 | pRS-mTagRFP-TUBA1B | addgene partial sequence | sequence record 106853 | M13-F20 5'-TGTAAAACGACGGCCAGT-3'
TACCGCGGCTTGGGCAGCGCCTTTGCAGACGTGGCCATTTCGTGCCTCTGCAGCACCGCCGGGGGGCGCA
AGAGCGCGCGCCCGGAATTGCTCATTCATCCTGTGCCGCAGAGCCCCGCCCCTTGTCCCTGCGGACAGAC
ATTTCTTCTGCGCTGGTCTGGCCACGTGCTTCCTGTGCTAGGAGCTGCCCGGAAATGTGACCACCTAGTC
TAAAGTGGGCTTCTGGGGCCTGAGCGCTGGATGGATGCCCACCTTCCTGTCTTGGTCCTCCAAAGGAGGA
AGCTGTGACTGAGCTGTCTTGGTCTGGAAGGAGGCCTTCCCGGTTTAGGATGGGAAGGTAACATTCATTA
AAAGCAACGTAGACTATAGTGTAGCTGTTCTCAAAAGTAGTACATCTTAGAAAAGGATCTTTAGAAAAGA
TCGCTTTAGAAAAGGAAATTCGTTTTCAGATTACGTGAGTAGCCTAGGTAACACAGCCAGACCTCATCTC
CACAAAAAAAATGAAAAAATTAGCCAGCTTGGTGGTCTGTGCCTGTGGTCCCAGCTGCTCCAGAGGCTGA
GGTGGGGGGATGACTGGAGCCTAGGCTGCAGTGAGCCTAGATGGCATCACTGCACTCAAGCCTGGGCGAC
AGACCTTATCTCTAAAAAAATAAAGATTGCATGAGTATTTTGTTCCACTTGACAGTCATCAATAGATTGG
TTTAAATTGTGATATCTTTTTTCCTTCCCGCAGCGTGTGTCT
