>Addgene plasmid #62850 | pRS-mTagRFP-TUBA1B | addgene partial sequence | sequence record 106855 | M13-Rev 5'-CAGGAAACAGCTATGACC-3'
GCTGGAGCTCCACCGCGGTGGCGGCCGCCCATATCTCACTGATGTTAGCACAAGGAATTGGCAAAACAGA
CATATCCACAAACTGTCCATAACCTAGGGACTATCTGATTTAGAAGTCCAATTAATATAGCAAGCAGCCT
ATTCCACATTTTGGTAGGTGCCAAAGAATGAATGATGTCAGTCACTCCACCCAACTTGCACTGGAACTAT
CACACCACATTAAATGCATATTTATATGTGGTGCTTACCAGCTTGCGAATTCGGTCCAACACAAGGTCAA
TGATCTCCTTGCCAATGGTGTAGTGCCCTCGGGCATAGTTATTGGCAGCATCTTCCTTGCCTGTGATGAG
CTGCTCAGGGTGGAAGAGCTGGCGGTAGGTGCCAGTGCGAACTTCATCTGGAGGAGGGAGAGAAGGACGG
AGGGAGTGAGTGAGTGACAAGAGAAGCCCCTGGACAGACCTCCTGTCCCAGCATCCTGGGATCTCAGGTT
ACTGAGGTCAACTCACCAATGACTGTGGGTTCCAAGTCTACAAACACAGCCCGGGGCACGTGCTTGCCAG
CGCCCGTCTCACTGAAGAAGGTGTTGAAGGAGTCATCTCCTCCCCCAATGGTCTTGTCACTTGGCATCTG
GCCATCGGGCTGGATGCCGTGTTCCAGGCAGTAGAGCTCCCAGCA
