>Addgene plasmid #62850 | pRS-mTagRFP-TUBA1B | addgene partial sequence | sequence record 108838 | TagRFPmKate-F1 5'-AGGCCGACAAAGAGACCTAC-3'
CTGGGGCACAAACTTAATGGCATGGACGAGCTGTACAAGGGAGGTTCAGGAGGCAGCCGTGAGTGCATCT
CCATCCACGTTGGCCAGGCTGGTGTCCAGATTGGCAATGCCTGCTGGGAGCTCTACTGCCTGGAACACGG
CATCCAGCCCGATGGCCAGATGCCAAGTGACAAGACCATTGGGGGAGGAGATGACTCCTTCAACACCTTC
TTCAGTGAGACGGGCGCTGGCAAGCACGTGCCCCGGGCTGTGTTTGTAGACTTGGAACCCACAGTCATTG
GTGAGTTGACCTCAGTAACCTGAGATCCCAGGATGCTGGGACAGGAGGTCTGTCCAGGGGCTTCTCTTGT
CACTCACTCACTCCCTCCGTCCTTCTCTCCCTCCTCCAGATGAAGTTCGCACTGGCACCTACCGCCAGCT
CTTCCACCCTGAGCAGCTCATCACAGGCAAGGAAGATGCTGCCAATAACTATGCCCGAGGGCACTACACC
ATTGGCAAGGAGATCATTGACCTTGTGTTGGACCGAATTCGCAAGCTGGTAAGCACCACATATAAATATG
CATTTAATGTGGTGTGATAGTTCCAGTGCAAGTTGGGTGGAGTGACTGACATCATTCATTCTTTGGCACC
TACCAAAATGTGGAATAGGCTGCTTGCTATATTAATTGGACTTCTAAATCAGATAGTCCCTAGGTTATGG
ACAGTTTGTGGATATGTCTGTTTTGCCAATTCCTTGTGCTTACATCAGTGAGATAT
